Addgene plasmid #71139: pJK283
Purpose: Expression of Acetobacter aceti 1023 PurE (H59N mutant) in E. coli
Depositing lab: T. J. Kappock. Depositing organization: Washington University in Saint Louis. Publication: Biochemical and structural studies of N5-carboxyaminoimidazole ribonucleotide mutase from the acidophilic bacterium Acetobacter aceti. Constantine CZ, Starks CM, Mill CP, Ransome AE, Karpowicz SJ, Francois JA, Goodman RA, Kappock TJ. Biochemistry. 2006 Jul 11;45(27):8193-208. 10.1021/bi060465n PubMed 16819818.
Backbone
  Vector backbone: pET23a
  Backbone size w/o insert (bp): 3666
  Total vector size (bp): 4176
  Vector type: Bacterial Expression
Growth in bacteria
  Bacterial resistance: Ampicillin, 100 μg/mL
  Growth temperature: 37°C
  Growth strain: DH5alpha
  Copy number: High Copy
Gene/Insert
  Gene/Insert name: N5-carboxyaminoimidazole ribonucleotide mutase (alt names: purE; AZ09_02690)
  Species: Acetobacter aceti 1023
  Mutation: changes histidine-59 to asparagine; additional N-terminal methionine
  GenBank ID: AAZ04483.1 KDE21029.1
  Promoter: T7
  Cloning method: Restriction Enzyme; 5′ cloning site NdeI (not destroyed); 3′ cloning site EcoRI (not destroyed)
  Sequencing primers: 5′ T7 promoter; 3′ T7 terminator
Terms and licenses: Academic/Nonprofit Terms; Industry Terms: Not Available to Industry
How to cite: pJK283 was a gift from T. J. Kappock (Addgene plasmid # 71139 ; http://n2t.net/addgene:71139 ; RRID:Addgene_71139)
