[The description below was written by a language model from this plasmid's Addgene catalogue record and pLannotate feature annotations shown in this document.]
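Description:
pJK283 is a bacterial expression plasmid built on the pET23a backbone for producing a point mutant of N5-carboxyaminoimidazole ribonucleotide mutase (PurE) from the acidophilic bacterium Acetobacter aceti 1023 in E. coli. The 4,176 bp plasmid replicates from a ColE1/pMB1-type origin and is catalogued as high copy, although the annotation also detects the pBR322-derived bom region and a rop coding sequence. Selection is by ampicillin through the bla β-lactamase gene with its own promoter. An f1 phage origin is also present, which can allow single-stranded DNA production.

The purE coding sequence was inserted between the NdeI and EcoRI sites, both retained, placing it downstream of the T7 promoter and the T7 gene 10 ribosome binding site and upstream of the T7 terminator. Transcription therefore depends on T7 RNA polymerase supplied by the host. The insert carries a histidine-59 to asparagine substitution and an additional N-terminal methionine. The automated annotation labels this region as a fragment of E. coli purE, which reflects homology matching rather than the actual source species given in the catalogue entry. Histidine-tag sequence from the vector lies downstream of the insert, annotated as a fragment, but the record does not state whether it is fused in frame to PurE or separated from it by a stop codon, so the protein should not be assumed to be tagged.

PurE converts N5-CAIR to CAIR, a step in purine biosynthesis. In keeping with the associated biochemical and structural study of the enzyme, the H59N construct serves to produce recombinant mutant protein for examining the contribution of this residue to enzyme function.
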