Features (pLannotate 1.2.2; 13 found; start..end, strand, type, name):
     12..467     +  rep_origin     f1 ori (sequence partly withheld): f1 bacteriophage origin of replication; arrow indicates direction of (+) strand synthesis
    494..598     +  promoter       AmpR promoter: bla
    599..1459    +  CDS            AmpR: β-lactamase; bla; confers resistance to ampicillin, carbenicillin, and related antibiotics
   1630..2218    +  rep_origin     ori: high-copy-number ColE1/pMB1/pBR322/pUC origin of replication
   2404..2546    -  misc_feature   bom: basis of mobility region from pBR322
   2648..2839    -  CDS            rop: Rop protein, which maintains plasmids at low copy number; rop
   2856..3236    +  CDS            YPB1_ECOLX: Protein predicted: Swiss-Prot protein existence level 4. From Escherichia coli.
   3348..3366    +  promoter       T7 promoter: promoter for bacteriophage T7 RNA polymerase
   3398..3420    +  RBS            RBS: efficient ribosome binding site from bacteriophage T7 gene 10 (Olins and Rangwala, 1989)
   3500..3961    +  CDS            purE (fragment): PURE_ECOLI - Experimental evidence at protein level: Swiss-Prot protein existence level 1. Catalyzes the conversion of N5-carboxyaminoimidazole ribonucleotide (N5-CAIR) to 4-carboxy-5-aminoimidazole ribonucleotide (CAIR). From Escherichia coli (strain K12).
   4020..4037    +  CDS            9xHis (fragment): 9xHis affinity tag
   4047..4096    +  CDS            SET1 (fragment): solubility-enhancement tag derived from T7 phage gene 10B
   4104..4151    +  terminator     T7 terminator: transcription terminator for bacteriophage T7 RNA polymerase
>Addgene plasmid #71139 | pJK283 | depositor full sequence | sequence record 131038 | pJK283 sequence 4176 bps
TGGCGAATGGG
[124 nt withheld, positions 12-135]
C
[91 nt withheld, positions 137-227]
A
[49 nt withheld, positions 229-277]
CCTTTGACGTTGGAGTCCACGTTCTTT
[37 nt withheld, positions 305-341]
ACCCTATCTCGGTCTATTCTTTTGATTTATAAGGGATTTTGCCGATTTCGGCCTATTGGTTAAAAAATGA
GCTGATTTAACAAAAATTTAACGCGAATTTTAACAAAATATTAACGTTTACAATTTCAGGTGGCACTTTT
CGGGGAAATGTGCGCGGAACCCCTATTTGTTTATTTTTCTAAATACATTCAAATATGTATCCGCTCATGA
GACAATAACCCTGATAAATGCTTCAATAATATTGAAAAAGGAAGAGTATGAGTATTCAACATTTCCGTGT
CGCCCTTATTCCCTTTTTTGCGGCATTTTGCCTTCCTGTTTTTGCTCACCCAGAAACGCTGGTGAAAGTA
AAAGATGCTGAAGATCAGTTGGGTGCACGAGTGGGTTACATCGAACTGGATCTCAACAGCGGTAAGATCC
TTGAGAGTTTTCGCCCCGAAGAACGTTTTCCAATGATGAGCACTTTTAAAGTTCTGCTATGTGGCGCGGT
ATTATCCCGTATTGACGCCGGGCAAGAGCAACTCGGTCGCCGCATACACTATTCTCAGAATGACTTGGTT
GAGTACTCACCAGTCACAGAAAAGCATCTTACGGATGGCATGACAGTAAGAGAATTATGCAGTGCTGCCA
TAACCATGAGTGATAACACTGCGGCCAACTTACTTCTGACAACGATCGGAGGACCGAAGGAGCTAACCGC
TTTTTTGCACAACATGGGGGATCATGTAACTCGCCTTGATCGTTGGGAACCGGAGCTGAATGAAGCCATA
CCAAACGACGAGCGTGACACCACGATGCCTGCAGCAATGGCAACAACGTTGCGCAAACTATTAACTGGCG
AACTACTTACTCTAGCTTCCCGGCAACAATTAATAGACTGGATGGAGGCGGATAAAGTTGCAGGACCACT
TCTGCGCTCGGCCCTTCCGGCTGGCTGGTTTATTGCTGATAAATCTGGAGCCGGTGAGCGTGGGTCTCGC
GGTATCATTGCAGCACTGGGGCCAGATGGTAAGCCCTCCCGTATCGTAGTTATCTACACGACGGGGAGTC
AGGCAACTATGGATGAACGAAATAGACAGATCGCTGAGATAGGTGCCTCACTGATTAAGCATTGGTAACT
GTCAGACCAAGTTTACTCATATATACTTTAGATTGATTTAAAACTTCATTTTTAATTTAAAAGGATCTAG
GTGAAGATCCTTTTTGATAATCTCATGACCAAAATCCCTTAACGTGAGTTTTCGTTCCACTGAGCGTCAG
ACCCCGTAGAAAAGATCAAAGGATCTTCTTGAGATCCTTTTTTTCTGCGCGTAATCTGCTGCTTGCAAAC
AAAAAAACCACCGCTACCAGCGGTGGTTTGTTTGCCGGATCAAGAGCTACCAACTCTTTTTCCGAAGGTA
ACTGGCTTCAGCAGAGCGCAGATACCAAATACTGTCCTTCTAGTGTAGCCGTAGTTAGGCCACCACTTCA
AGAACTCTGTAGCACCGCCTACATACCTCGCTCTGCTAATCCTGTTACCAGTGGCTGCTGCCAGTGGCGA
TAAGTCGTGTCTTACCGGGTTGGACTCAAGACGATAGTTACCGGATAAGGCGCAGCGGTCGGGCTGAACG
GGGGGTTCGTGCACACAGCCCAGCTTGGAGCGAACGACCTACACCGAACTGAGATACCTACAGCGTGAGC
TATGAGAAAGCGCCACGCTTCCCGAAGGGAGAAAGGCGGACAGGTATCCGGTAAGCGGCAGGGTCGGAAC
AGGAGAGCGCACGAGGGAGCTTCCAGGGGGAAACGCCTGGTATCTTTATAGTCCTGTCGGGTTTCGCCAC
CTCTGACTTGAGCGTCGATTTTTGTGATGCTCGTCAGGGGGGCGGAGCCTATGGAAAAACGCCAGCAACG
CGGCCTTTTTACGGTTCCTGGCCTTTTGCTGGCCTTTTGCTCACATGTTCTTTCCTGCGTTATCCCCTGA
TTCTGTGGATAACCGTATTACCGCCTTTGAGTGAGCTGATACCGCTCGCCGCAGCCGAACGACCGAGCGC
AGCGAGTCAGTGAGCGAGGAAGCGGAAGAGCGCCTGATGCGGTATTTTCTCCTTACGCATCTGTGCGGTA
TTTCACACCGCATATATGGTGCACTCTCAGTACAATCTGCTCTGATGCCGCATAGTTAAGCCAGTATACA
CTCCGCTATCGCTACGTGACTGGGTCATGGCTGCGCCCCGACACCCGCCAACACCCGCTGACGCGCCCTG
ACGGGCTTGTCTGCTCCCGGCATCCGCTTACAGACAAGCTGTGACCGTCTCCGGGAGCTGCATGTGTCAG
AGGTTTTCACCGTCATCACCGAAACGCGCGAGGCAGCTGCGGTAAAGCTCATCAGCGTGGTCGTGAAGCG
ATTCACAGATGTCTGCCTGTTCATCCGCGTCCAGCTCGTTGAGTTTCTCCAGAAGCGTTAATGTCTGGCT
TCTGATAAAGCGGGCCATGTTAAGGGCGGTTTTTTCCTGTTTGGTCACTGATGCCTCCGTGTAAGGGGGA
TTTCTGTTCATGGGGGTAATGATACCGATGAAACGAGAGAGGATGCTCACGATACGGGTTACTGATGATG
AACATGCCCGGTTACTGGAACGTTGTGAGGGTAAACAACTGGCGGTATGGATGCGGCGGGACCAGAGAAA
AATCACTCAGGGTCAATGCCAGCGCTTCGTTAATACAGATGTAGGTGTTCCACAGGGTAGCCAGCAGCAT
CCTGCGATGCAGATCCGGAACATAATGGTGCAGGGCGCTGACTTCCGCGTTTCCAGACTTTACGAAACAC
GGAAACCGAAGACCATTCATGTTGTTGCTCAGGTCGCAGACGTTTTGCAGCAGCAGTCGCTTCACGTTCG
CTCGCGTATCGGTGATTCATTCTGCTAACCAGTAAGGCAACCCCGCCAGCCTAGCCGGGTCCTCAACGAC
AGGAGCACGATCATGCGCACCCGTGGCCAGGACCCAACGCTGCCCGAGATCTCGATCCCGCGAAATTAAT
ACGACTCACTATAGGGAGACCACAACGGTTTCCCTCTAGAAATAATTTTGTTTAACTTTAAGAAGGAGAT
ATACATATGATGAGCGAAACCGCCCCCCTGCCCTCTGCTTCCAGTGCTTTAGAAGATAAAGCAGCCTCTG
CCCCCGTTGTGGGCATTATCATGGGCAGCCAGTCAGACTGGGAAACCATGCGCCATGCAGACGCATTGCT
GACAGAGCTGGAAATTCCGCATGAAACCCTCATTGTTTCAGCAAATCGTACGCCAGACCGGTTGGCGGAT
TATGCGCGTACGGCAGCCGAACGCGGCCTGAATGTGATTATTGCTGGGGCCGGTGGAGCTGCACATCTGC
CGGGTATGTGTGCGGCATGGACACGCCTGCCCGTGCTGGGTGTTCCAGTAGAATCTCGCGCTCTTAAAGG
CATGGACAGCCTGCTTTCCATTGTGCAGATGCCCGGCGGCGTGCCTGTGGGCACTTTGGCTATTGGGGCA
TCCGGCGCCAAAAATGCCGCCTTGCTGGCCGCCTCCATTCTTGCACTGTATAACCCGGCCCTTGCCGCAC
GCCTTGAAACATGGCGCGCATTGCAGACGGCCTCTGTCCCCAACTCTCCCATTACCGAAGATAAATGAGA
ATTCGAGCTCCGTCGACAAGCTTGCGGCCGCACTCGAGCACCACCACCACCACCACTGAGATCCGGCTGC
TAACAAAGCCCGAAAGGAAGCTGAGTTGGCTGCTGCCACCGCTGAGCAATAACTAGCATAACCCCTTGGG
GCCTCTAAACGGGTCTTGAGGGGTTTTTTGCTGAAAGGAGGAACTATATCCGGAT
