>Addgene plasmid #71139 | pJK283 | addgene partial sequence | sequence record 133887 | T7 5'-TAATACGACTCACTATAGGG-3'
TTTTGTTTAACTTTAAGAAGGAGATATACATATGATGAGCGAAACCGCCCCCCTGCCCTCTGCTTCCAGT
GCTTTAGAAGATAAAGCAGCCTCTGCCCCCGTTGTGGGCATTATCATGGGCAGCCAGTCAGACTGGGAAA
CCATGCGCCATGCAGACGCATTGCTGACAGAGCTGGAAATTCCGCATGAAACCCTCATTGTTTCAGCAAA
TCGTACGCCAGACCGGTTGGCGGATTATGCGCGTACGGCAGCCGAACGCGGCCTGAATGTGATTATTGCT
GGGGCCGGTGGAGCTGCACATCTGCCGGGTATGTGTGCGGCATGGACACGCCTGCCCGTGCTGGGTGTTC
CAGTAGAATCTCGCGCTCTTAAAGGCATGGACAGCCTGCTTTCCATTGTGCAGATGCCCGGCGGCGTGCC
TGTGGGCACTTTGGCTATTGGGGCATCCGGCGCCAAAAATGCCGCCTTGCTGGCCGCCTCCATTCTTGCA
CTGTATAACCCGGCCCTTGCCGCACGCCTTGAAACATGGCGCGCATTGCAGACGGCCTCTGTCCCCAACT
CTCCCATTACCGAAGATAAATGAGAATTCGAGCTCCGTCGACAAGCTTGCGGCCGCACTCGAGCACCACC
ACCACCACCACTGAGATCCGGCTGCTAACAAAGCCCGAAAGGAAGCTGAGTTGGCTGCTGCCACCGCTGA
GCAATAACTAGCATAACCCCTTGGGGCCTCTAAACGGGTCTTGAGGGGTTTTTTGCTGAAAGGAGGAACT
ATATCCGGATTGGCGAATGGG
[124 nt withheld, positions 792-915]
C
[91 nt withheld, positions 917-1007]
AGGGTGATGGTTCACGTAGTGGG
