>Addgene plasmid #71139 | pJK283 | addgene partial sequence | sequence record 133888 | T7term 5'-GCTAGTTATTGCTCAGCGG-3'
CTTTCGGGCTTTGTTAGCAGCCGGATCTCAGTGGTGGTGGTGGTGGTGCTCGAGTGCGGCCGCAAGCTTG
TCGACGGAGCTCGAATTCTCATTTATCTTCGGTAATGGGAGAGTTGGGGACAGAGGCCGTCTGCAATGCG
CGCCATGTTTCAAGGCGTGCGGCAAGGGCCGGGTTATACAGTGCAAGAATGGAGGCGGCCAGCAAGGCGG
CATTTTTGGCGCCGGATGCCCCAATAGCCAAAGTGCCCACAGGCACGCCGCCGGGCATCTGCACAATGGA
AAGCAGGCTGTCCATGCCTTTAAGAGCGCGAGATTCTACTGGAACACCCAGCACGGGCAGGCGTGTCCAT
GCCGCACACATACCCGGCAGATGTGCAGCTCCACCGGCCCCAGCAATAATCACATTCAGGCCGCGTTCGG
CTGCCGTACGCGCATAATCCGCCAACCGGTCTGGCGTACGATTTGCTGAAACAATGAGGGTTTCATGCGG
AATTTCCAGCTCTGTCAGCAATGCGTCTGCATGGCGCATGGTTTCCCAGTCTGACTGGCTGCCCATGATA
ATGCCCACAACGGGGGCAGAGGCTGCTTTATCTTCTAAAGCACTGGAAGCAGAGGGCAGGGGGGCGGTTT
CGCTCATCATATGTATATCTCCTTCTTAAAGTTAAACAAAATTATTTCTAGAGGGAAACCGTTGTGGTCT
CCCTATAGTGAGTCGTATTAATTTCGCGGGATCGAGATCTCGGGCAGCGTTGGGTCCTGGCCACGGGTGC
GCATGATCGTGCTCCTGTCGTTGAGGACCCGGCTAGGCTGGCGGGGTTGCCTTACTGGTTAGCAGAATGA
ATCACCGATACGCGAGCGAACGTGAAGCGACTGCTGCTGCAAAACGTCTGCGACCTGAGCAACAACATGA
ATGGTCTTCGGTTTCCGTGTTTCGTAAAGTCTGGAAACGCGGAAGTCAGCGCCCTGCACCATTATGTTCC
GGATCTGCATCGCAGGATGCTGCTGGCTACCCTGTGGAACACCTACATCTGTATTAACGAAGCGCTGGCA
TTGACCCTGAGTGATTTTTCTCTGGTCCCGCCGCATCCATACCGCCAGTTGTTTACCCTC
